Addgene plasmid #126107: pBbA18k-RFP
Purpose: Constitutive expression vector for Escherichia coli. BglBrick compatible.
Depositing lab: Nigel Scrutton. Depositing organization: University of Manchester. Publication: SelProm: A Queryable and Predictive Expression Vector Selection Tool for Escherichia coli. Jervis AJ, Carbonell P, Taylor S, Sung R, Dunstan MS, Robinson CJ, Breitling R, Takano E, Scrutton NS. ACS Synth Biol. 2019 Mar 18. doi: 10.1021/acssynbio.8b00399. PubMed 30870592.
Backbone
  Vector backbone: pBb
  Backbone size w/o insert (bp): 2168
  Vector type: Bacterial Expression, Synthetic Biology
Growth in bacteria
  Bacterial resistance: Kanamycin, 50 μg/mL
  Growth temperature: 37°C
  Growth strain: DH5alpha
  Copy number: High Copy
Gene/Insert
  Gene/Insert name: RFP
  Species: Synthetic
  Insert size (bp): 678
  Promoter: J23117
  Cloning method: Unknown
  Sequencing primers: 5′ CTGCGCCATCAGATCCTTGG
Terms and licenses: Academic/Nonprofit Terms; Industry Terms: Not Available to Industry
Depositor comments: Cloning method was In-Fusion.
How to cite: pBbA18k-RFP was a gift from Nigel Scrutton (Addgene plasmid # 126107 ; http://n2t.net/addgene:126107 ; RRID:Addgene_126107)
