[The description below was written by a language model from this plasmid's Addgene catalogue record and pLannotate feature annotations shown in this document.]
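Description:
pBbA18k-RFP is a small bacterial expression plasmid of the BglBrick (pBb) family, built for constitutive gene expression in Escherichia coli and used in synthetic biology. The sequenced record is 2,787 nt, close to what the catalogue's 2,168 bp backbone plus 678 bp insert would give. Replication relies on a p15A origin, which the annotation describes as medium copy and compatible with ColE1-type plasmids. This sits awkwardly with the catalogue's "High Copy" entry, and the record does not resolve the difference. A short fragment annotated as RSF origin lies next to it and is probably a partial similarity match rather than a second functional replicon. Selection is by kanamycin, through an nptII/neo aminoglycoside phosphotransferase gene followed by a lambda t0 terminator. The small tnpA fragment beside it is likely a remnant of the Tn5 sequence from which this marker derives.

The payload is mRFP1, a monomeric red fluorescent derivative of DsRed, listed as a synthetic insert. The catalogue names its promoter as J23117, a member of the Anderson series of constitutive sigma-70 promoters. The automated annotation instead flags a fragment of the related J23119 consensus promoter at that position, which is expected because the family members differ by only a few bases. Downstream, a tandem rrnB T1 and T7Te terminator pair stops transcription and insulates the cassette from the rest of the plasmid. The RFP gene acts as a fluorescent readout of promoter and vector strength, and as a placeholder that can be exchanged for a gene of interest using BglBrick-compatible cloning. The associated publication concerns a tool for comparing and predicting the performance of E. coli expression vectors, which fits this plasmid being one characterised member of such a vector set.
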