Features (pLannotate 1.2.2; 9 found; start..end, strand, type, name):
      7..29      +  promoter       J23119(SpeI) promoter (fragment): bacterial promoter (Registry of Standard Biological Parts BBa J23119) modified to end with an SpeI site
     87..764     +  CDS            mRFP1: monomeric derivative of DsRed (Campbell et al., 2002)
    797..868     +  terminator     rrnB T1 terminator: transcription terminator T1 from the E. coli rrnB gene
    884..911     +  terminator     T7Te terminator: phage T7 early transcription terminator
    930..985     -  rep_origin     RSF ori (fragment): Plasmids containing the RSF 1030 origin of replication can be propagated in E. coli cells that contain additional plasmids with compatible origins.
   1073..1618    -  rep_origin     p15A ori: Plasmids containing the medium-copy-number p15A origin of replication can be propagated in E. coli cells that contain a second plasmid with the ColE1 origin.
   1732..1826    -  terminator     lambda t0 terminator: transcription terminator from phage lambda
   1860..2651    -  CDS            neo: KKA2_KLEPN - Also known as kan, nptII. Experimental evidence at protein level: Swiss-Prot protein existence level 1. Resistance to kanamycin, neomycin, paromomycin, ribostamycin, butirosin and gentamicin B. From Klebsiella pneumoniae.
   2683..2787    -  CDS            tnpA (fragment): TN5P_ECOLX - Also known as tnp. Experimental evidence at protein level: Swiss-Prot protein existence level 1. Mediates transposition of transposon Tn5 by a 'cut and paste' mechanism. First, the monomeric transposase binds the 19 bp inverted DNA repeats flanking the transposon. Then, dimerization of the DNA- bound transposase creates a synaptic DNA complex. After nicking of the first DNA strand, excision of the transposon proceeds through a series of intermediates. The transposase then mediates the insertion of the transposon at a new site by strand transfer. The activity of the wild- type tran
>Addgene plasmid #126107 | pBbA18k-RFP | addgene full sequence | sequence record 247001 | Addgene NGS Result
GACGTCTTGACAGCTAGCTCAGTCCTAGGGATTGTGCTAGCAGGTTTAATCGAATTCAAAAGATCTTTTA
AGAAGGAGATATACATATGGCGAGTAGCGAAGACGTTATCAAAGAGTTCATGCGTTTCAAAGTTCGTATG
GAAGGTTCCGTTAACGGTCACGAGTTCGAAATCGAAGGTGAAGGTGAAGGTCGTCCGTACGAAGGTACCC
AGACCGCTAAACTGAAAGTTACCAAAGGTGGTCCGCTGCCGTTCGCTTGGGACATCCTGTCCCCGCAGTT
CCAGTACGGTTCCAAAGCTTACGTTAAACACCCGGCTGACATCCCGGACTACCTGAAACTGTCCTTCCCG
GAAGGTTTCAAATGGGAACGTGTTATGAACTTCGAAGACGGTGGTGTTGTTACCGTTACCCAGGACTCCT
CCCTGCAAGACGGTGAGTTCATCTACAAAGTTAAACTGCGTGGTACCAACTTCCCGTCCGACGGTCCGGT
TATGCAGAAAAAAACCATGGGTTGGGAAGCTTCCACCGAACGTATGTACCCGGAAGACGGTGCTCTGAAA
GGTGAAATCAAAATGCGTCTGAAACTGAAAGACGGTGGTCACTACGACGCTGAAGTTAAAACCACCTACA
TGGCTAAAAAACCGGTTCAGCTGCCGGGTGCTTACAAAACCGACATCAAACTGGACATCACCTCCCACAA
CGAAGACTACACCATCGTTGAACAGTACGAACGTGCTGAAGGTCGTCACTCCACCGGTGCTTAAGGATCC
AAACTCGAGTAAGGATCTCCAGGCATCAAATAAAACGAAAGGCTCAGTCGAAAGACTGGGCCTTTCGTTT
TATCTGTTGTTTGTCGGTGAACGCTCTCTACTAGAGTCACACTGGCTCACCTTCGGGTGGGCCTTTCTGC
GTTTATACCTAGGGATATATTCCGCTTCCTCGCTCACTGACTCGCTACGCTCGGTCGTTCGACTGCGGCG
AGCGGAAATGGCTTACGAACGGGGCGGAGATTTCCTGGAAGATGCCAGGAAGATACTTAACAGGGAAGTG
AGAGGGCCGCGGCAAAGCCGTTTTTCCATAGGCTCCGCCCCCCTGACAAGCATCACGAAATCTGACGCTC
AAATCAGTGGTGGCGAAACCCGACAGGACTATAAAGATACCAGGCGTTTCCCCCTGGCGGCTCCCTCGTG
CGCTCTCCTGTTCCTGCCTTTCGGTTTACCGGTGTCATTCCGCTGTTATGGCCGCGTTTGTCTCATTCCA
CGCCTGACACTCAGTTCCGGGTAGGCAGTTCGCTCCAAGCTGGACTGTATGCACGAACCCCCCGTTCAGT
CCGACCGCTGCGCCTTATCCGGTAACTATCGTCTTGAGTCCAACCCGGAAAGACATGCAAAAGCACCACT
GGCAGCAGCCACTGGTAATTGATTTAGAGGAGTTAGTCTTGAAGTCATGCGCCGGTTAAGGCTAAACTGA
AAGGACAAGTTTTGGTGACTGCGCTCCTCCAAGCCAGTTACCTCGGTTCAAAGAGTTGGTAGCTCAGAGA
ACCTTCGAAAAACCGCCCTGCAAGGCGGTTTTTTCGTTTTCAGAGCAAGAGATTACGCGCAGACCAAAAC
GATCTCAAGAAGATCATCTTATTAATCAGATAAAATATTTCTAGATTTCAGTGCAATTTATCTCTTCAAA
TGTAGCACCTGAAGTCAGCCCCATACGATATAAGTTGTTACTAGTGCTTGGATTCTCACCAATAAAAAAC
GCCCGGCGGCAACCGAGCGTTCTGAACAAATCCAGATGGAGTTCTGAGGTCATTACTGGATCTATCAACA
GGAGTCCAAGCGAGCTCTCGAACCCCAGAGTCCCGCTCAGAAGAACTCGTCAAGAAGGCGATAGAAGGCG
ATGCGCTGCGAATCGGGAGCGGCGATACCGTAAAGCACGAGGAAGCGGTCAGCCCATTCGCCGCCAAGCT
CTTCAGCAATATCACGGGTAGCCAACGCTATGTCCTGATAGCGGTCCGCCACACCCAGCCGGCCACAGTC
GATGAATCCAGAAAAGCGGCCATTTTCCACCATGATATTCGGCAAGCAGGCATCGCCATGGGTCACGACG
AGATCCTCGCCGTCGGGCATGCGCGCCTTGAGCCTGGCGAACAGTTCGGCTGGCGCGAGCCCCTGATGCT
CTTCGTCCAGATCATCCTGATCGACAAGACCGGCTTCCATCCGAGTACGTGCTCGCTCGATGCGATGTTT
CGCTTGGTGGTCGAATGGGCAGGTAGCCGGATCAAGCGTATGCAGCCGCCGCATTGCATCAGCCATGATG
GATACTTTCTCGGCAGGAGCAAGGTGAGATGACAGGAGATCCTGCCCCGGCACTTCGCCCAATAGCAGCC
AGTCCCTTCCCGCTTCAGTGACAACGTCGAGCACAGCTGCGCAAGGAACGCCCGTCGTGGCCAGCCACGA
TAGCCGCGCTGCCTCGTCCTGCAGTTCATTCAGGGCACCGGACAGGTCGGTCTTGACAAAAAGAACCGGG
CGCCCCTGCGCTGACAGCCGGAACACGGCGGCATCAGAGCAGCCGATTGTCTGTTGTGCCCAGTCATAGC
CGAATAGCCTCTCCACCCAAGCGGCCGGAGAACCTGCGTGCAATCCATCTTGTTCAATCATGCGAAACGA
TCCTCATCCTGTCTCTTGATCAGATCATGATCCCCTGCGCCATCAGATCCTTGGCGGCAAGAAAGCCATC
CAGTTTACTTTGCAGGGCTTCCCAACCTTACCAGAGGGCGCCCCAGCTGGCAATTCC
